>Addgene plasmid #22649 | pR-BAM | addgene partial sequence | sequence record 28502 | 22649 with T7
AAAATTTTGATGCTTACGTGACTACTTTGACGGAAATGTATACAAATCAAGATCGTTATCAGAGTCCAGA
AAATAAAGCCCTACTGGAAAATATAAAGCAGGCTGTGAGAGGAATTCAGGTCTGAACAGCTGCTCTAGTG
GTGACTCATGCTTAAAAAGGATGCCTCTTGTTTCTTGCTGCTGTAACTTACCAGAAAGTGTTATATATTT
ATTTCTGTCGGAACAGTGTTATGCTACAAGACTTCATAATGGTTTTGTGTGCTCTCGAGATAGTACCTGC
AGACTAGTTTTGGATACATTCACATTTTGTACGTTTTCATATAAGCTGACATAGTGTGATTTCCCATGTA
ATGTTTATAGCTGCTGCTGTCTGCACATTTGGGGGTCTCTATATTTCTGAAGAGGTAAGCTGACGAAAAT
AAATAGAGTGTAAATTCTTTTTAATGCTTTAGTGATTAAATGTTTTGGTATTTTGAACTGAAATGGAAAA
AAAAAAAAAAAAATCGATGTCGACTCGAGTCAAGCCGAATTCCAGCACACTGGCGGCCGTTACTAGTGGA
TCCAATCAATGAACAAAATTTTGATGCTTACGTGACTACTTTGACGGAAATGTATACAAATCAAGATCGT
TATCAGAGTCCAGANNTAAAGCCCTACTGGAAAATATAAAGCAGGCTGTGAGAGGAATC
