[The description below was written by a language model from this plasmid's Addgene catalogue record.]
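Description:
pR-BAM is a bacterial cloning and in vitro transcription plasmid built on the pGEM-3Z backbone (2743 bp without insert). It carries a fragment of about 700 bp from the rat (Rattus norvegicus) Myelin Transcription Factor 1-like gene (Myt1l, also known as Nzf-1), which encodes a CCHC zinc finger protein closely related to Myt1. The fragment was inserted by restriction cloning into the BamHI site of the polylinker. BamHI sites are preserved at both ends, so the insert can be released with that single enzyme. The plasmid is propagated in E. coli under ampicillin selection, and the record lists LacZ as a marker, reflecting the blue/white alpha-complementation screen used in pGEM-type vectors to identify recombinants. Copy number is recorded as unknown.

In pGEM-3Z the cloning site is flanked by opposing T7 and SP6 bacteriophage promoters, listed here as the 5′ and 3′ sequencing primer sites. RNA can therefore be transcribed from either strand after the template is linearised. There is no eukaryotic promoter, so the construct is not meant for protein expression in cells. According to the depositor, it is used to make riboprobes: the plasmid is cut with SmaI and transcribed with SP6 polymerase to produce a probe for detecting transcripts on Northern blots.

Two details in the record do not fully agree. The stated probe length of 980 bases is longer than the listed 700 bp insert, and the depositor comment calls the cloned DNA rat Myt1 while the insert field names Myt1L. The record does not resolve either point, and it does not state the orientation of the insert relative to the two promoters.
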