Addgene plasmid #22649: pR-BAM
Depositing lab: Lynn Hudson. Depositing organization: National Institute of Neurological Disorders and Strokes (NINDS). Publication: Myelin transcription factor 1 (Myt1) of the oligodendrocyte lineage, along with a closely related CCHC zinc finger, is expressed in developing neurons in the mammalian central nervous system. Kim JG, Armstrong RC, v Agoston D, Robinsky A, Wiese C, Nagle J, Hudson LD. J Neurosci Res. 1997 Oct 15. 50(2):272-90. 10.1002/(SICI)1097-4547(19971015)50:2<272::AID-JNR16>3.0.CO;2-A PubMed 9373037.
Backbone
  Vector backbone: pGEM-3Z
  Backbone manufacturer: Promega
  Backbone size w/o insert (bp): 2743
  Vector type: Cloning and RNA Synthesis
  Selectable markers: LacZ
Growth in bacteria
  Bacterial resistance: Ampicillin, 100 μg/mL
  Growth temperature: 37°C
  Growth strain: DH5alpha
  Copy number: Unknown
Gene/Insert
  Gene/Insert name: Myelin Transcription Factor 1L (alt name: Myt1L)
  Species: R. norvegicus (rat)
  Insert size (bp): 700
  Entrez Gene: Myt1l (a.k.a. Nzf-1, Nzf1, Nztf1)
  Cloning method: Restriction Enzyme; 5′ cloning site BamHI (not destroyed); 3′ cloning site BamHI (not destroyed)
  Sequencing primers: 5′ T7 Promoter; 3′ SP6 Promoter
Terms and licenses: Academic/Nonprofit Terms; Industry Terms: Not Available to Industry
Depositor comments: Used to make riboprobes by cutting with SmaI and transcribing with SP6 polymerase to give a 980 bp riboprobe for RNA analysis on Northern blots This Rat Myt1 DNA cloned by Hudson lab.
How to cite: pR-BAM was a gift from Lynn Hudson (Addgene plasmid # 22649 ; http://n2t.net/addgene:22649 ; RRID:Addgene_22649)
